Addgene plasmid #163673: TMD18
Purpose: Expresses a ST6GAL1 mutant with 18 amino acids in its TMD in mammalian cells
Depositing lab: Lei Lu. Depositing organization: Nanyang Technological University (NTU). Publication: A quantitative study of the Golgi retention of glycosyltransferases. Sun X, Mahajan D, Chen B, Song Z, Lu L. J Cell Sci. 2021 Oct 15;134(20). pii: 272560. doi: 10.1242/jcs.258564. Epub 2021 Oct 21. PubMed 34533190.
Backbone
  Vector backbone: pmoxGFP-N1
  Backbone manufacturer: E. Snapp (Addgene plasmid # 68070)
  Backbone size w/o insert (bp): 4695
  Total vector size (bp): 5037
  Modifications to backbone: The original NdeI in pmoxGFP-N1 is abolished.
  Vector type: Mammalian Expression
Growth in bacteria
  Bacterial resistance: Kanamycin, 50 μg/mL
  Growth temperature: 37°C
  Growth strain: DH5alpha
  Copy number: High Copy
Gene/Insert
  Gene/Insert name: partial length ST6 beta-galactoside alpha-2,6-sialyltransferase 1 mutant (alt names: ST6GAL1; ST)
  Species: H. sapiens (human)
  Insert size (bp): 342
  Mutation: For this partial length ST chimera, two restriction sites, SpeI and NdeI, were introduced into the TMD by silent muation and its TMD length is elongated to 18 amino acids by inserting a Ala residue.
  GenBank ID: BC040009
  Entrez Gene: ST6GAL1 (a.k.a. CDw75, SIAT1, ST6GalI, ST6N)
  Tag / fusion protein: GFP (C terminal on backbone)
  Cloning method: Restriction Enzyme; 5′ cloning site XhoI (not destroyed); 3′ cloning site AgeI (not destroyed)
  Sequencing primers: 5′ CMV-F
Terms and licenses: Academic/Nonprofit Terms; Industry Terms: Not Available to Industry
How to cite: TMD18 was a gift from Lei Lu (Addgene plasmid # 163673 ; http://n2t.net/addgene:163673 ; RRID:Addgene_163673)
