[The description below was written by a language model from this plasmid's Addgene catalogue record and pLannotate feature annotations shown in this document.]
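Description:
TMD18 is a 5,037 bp mammalian expression plasmid built on the pmoxGFP-N1 backbone, in which the original NdeI site has been abolished. It is propagated in E. coli from a high-copy ColE1/pUC-type origin under kanamycin selection. The single NeoR/KanR (Tn5 aminoglycoside phosphotransferase) gene sits behind both a bacterial bla promoter and the SV40 enhancer/early promoter and is followed by an HSV TK polyadenylation signal, so the same marker can also confer G418 resistance in mammalian cells. An f1 origin is also present. The short annotated fragments of ble, SV40 large T antigen and bGH poly(A) appear to be incidental backbone remnants rather than functional elements.

The payload is a 342 bp partial-length human ST6GAL1 (beta-galactoside alpha-2,6-sialyltransferase 1) coding fragment, cloned between XhoI and AgeI downstream of the CMV immediate early enhancer and promoter. It lies upstream of moxGFP, which the record lists as a C-terminal fusion tag, and the transcript ends at an SV40 poly(A) signal. moxGFP is a monomeric GFP variant optimized for oxidizing environments such as the secretory pathway, which suits a reporter attached to a Golgi enzyme. Within the transmembrane domain (TMD), SpeI and NdeI sites were introduced by silent mutation, and one alanine residue was inserted to lengthen the TMD to 18 amino acids. Removal of the backbone NdeI site presumably keeps the new site unique for swapping TMD variants, although the record does not say so. The construct comes from a quantitative study of Golgi retention of glycosyltransferases. There it serves to express a fluorescent ST6GAL1 chimera of defined TMD length in mammalian cells.
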