Features (pLannotate 1.2.2; 15 found; start..end, strand, type, name):
     13..378     +  enhancer       CMV enhancer: human cytomegalovirus immediate early enhancer
    379..582     +  promoter       CMV promoter: human cytomegalovirus (CMV) immediate early promoter
    605..632     +  misc_feature   MCS (fragment): multiple cloning site
    639..980     +  CDS            ST6GAL1 (fragment): SIAT1_HUMAN - Also known as SIAT1. Experimental evidence at protein level: Swiss-Prot protein existence level 1. Transfers sialic acid from CMP-sialic acid to galactose- containing acceptor substrates. From Homo sapiens (Human).
    996..1715    +  CDS            moxGFP: monomeric GFP variant optimized for use in oxidizing environments such as the secretory pathway (Costantini et al., 2015)
   1731..1814    +  CDS            large T antigen (fragment): large T antigen from SV40 (simian virus 40)
   1837..1958    +  polyA_signal   SV40 poly(A) signal: SV40 polyadenylation signal
   1992..2420    -  rep_origin     f1 ori (sequence partly withheld): f1 bacteriophage origin of replication; arrow indicates direction of (+) strand synthesis
   2447..2551    +  promoter       AmpR promoter: bla
   2553..2910    +  promoter       SV40 promoter: SV40 enhancer and early promoter
   2945..3739    +  CDS            NeoR/KanR: aminoglycoside phosphotransferase from Tn5; aph(3')-II (or nptII); confers resistance to neomycin, kanamycin, and G418 (Geneticin®)
   3760..3912    +  CDS            ble (fragment): BLE_KLEPN - Experimental evidence at protein level: Swiss-Prot protein existence level 1. Binding protein with a strong affinity to the bleomycin family of antibiotics. Binds to CL990; an antimitotic-antibiotic compound. From Klebsiella pneumoniae.
   3971..4018    +  polyA_signal   HSV TK poly(A) signal: herpes simplex virus thymidine kinase polyadenylation signal (Cole and Stacy, 1985)
   4109..4125    -  polyA_signal   bGH poly(A) signal (fragment): bovine growth hormone polyadenylation signal
   4347..4935    +  rep_origin     ori: high-copy-number ColE1/pMB1/pBR322/pUC origin of replication
>Addgene plasmid #163673 | TMD18 | addgene full sequence | sequence record 322677 | Addgene NGS Result
ACCGCCATGCATTAGTTATTAATAGTAATCAATTACGGGGTCATTAGTTCATAGCCCATATATGGAGTTC
CGCGTTACATAACTTACGGTAAATGGCCCGCCTGGCTGACCGCCCAACGACCCCCGCCCATTGACGTCAA
TAATGACGTATGTTCCCATAGTAACGCCAATAGGGACTTTCCATTGACGTCAATGGGTGGAGTATTTACG
GTAAACTGCCCACTTGGCAGTACATCAAGTGTATCATATATGCCAAGTACGCCCCCTATTGACGTCAATG
ACGGTAAATGGCCCGCCTGGCATTATGCCCAGTACATGACCTTATGGGACTTTCCTACTTGGCAGTACAT
CTACGTATTAGTCATCGCTATTACCATGGTGATGCGGTTTTGGCAGTACATCAATGGGCGTGGATAGCGG
TTTGACTCACGGGGATTTCCAAGTCTCCACCCCATTGACGTCAATGGGAGTTTGTTTTGGCACCAAAATC
AACGGGACTTTCCAAAATGTCGTAACAACTCCGCCCCATTGACGCAAATGGGCGGTAGGCGTGTACGGTG
GGAGGTCTATATAAGCAGAGCTGGTTTAGTGAACCGTCAGATCCGCTAGCGCTACCGGACTCAGATCTCG
AGGCCACCATGATTCACACCAACCTGAAGAAAAAGTTCAGCTGCTGCGTACTAGTCGCATTTCTTCTGTT
TGCAGTGATATGTGTGTGGAAGGAAAAGAAGAAAGGGAGTTACTATGATTCCTTTAAATTGCAAACCAAG
GAATTCCAGGTGTTAAAGAGTCTGGGGAAATTGGCCATGGGGTCTGATTCCCAGTCTGTATCCTCAAGCA
GCACCCAGGACCCCCACAGGGGCCGCCAGACCCTCGGCAGTCTCAGAGGCCTAGCCAAGGCCAAACCAGA
GGCCTCCTTCCAGGTGTGGAACAAGGACAGCTCTTCCAAAAACCTTATCCCTAGGCTGCAAAAGATCTGG
GCACCGGTCGCCACCATGGTGTCCAAGGGCGAGGAGCTGTTCACCGGGGTGGTGCCCATCCTGGTCGAGC
TGGACGGCGACGTAAACGGCCACAAGTTCTCCGTGCGGGGCGAGGGCGAGGGCGATGCCACCAACGGCAA
GCTGACCCTGAAGTTCATCAGCACCACCGGCAAGCTGCCCGTGCCCTGGCCCACCCTCGTGACCACCCTG
ACCTACGGCGTGCAGAGCTTCTCCCGCTACCCCGACCACATGAAGCGCCACGACTTCTTCAAGAGCGCCA
TGCCCGAAGGCTACGTCCAGGAGCGCACCATCTCCTTCAAGGACGACGGCACCTACAAGACCCGCGCCGA
GGTGAAGTTCGAGGGCGACACCCTGGTGAACCGCATCGAGCTGAAGGGCATCGACTTCAAGGAGGACGGC
AACATCCTGGGGCACAAGCTGGAGTACAACTTCAACTCCCACAACGTCTATATCACCGCCGACAAGCAGA
AGAACGGCATCAAGGCCAACTTCAAGATCCGCCACAACGTGGAGGACGGCTCCGTGCAGCTCGCCGACCA
CTACCAGCAGAACACCCCCATCGGCGACGGCCCCGTGCTGCTGCCCGACAACCACTACCTGTCCACCCAG
TCCAAGCTGTCCAAAGACCCCAACGAGAAGCGCGATCACATGGTCCTTCTGGAATTCGTGACCGCCGCCG
GGATCACTCACGGCATGGACGAGCTGTACAAGTAAGCGGCCGCGACTCTAGATCATAATCAGCCATACCA
CATTTGTAGAGGTTTTACTTGCTTTAAAAAACCTCCCACACCTCCCCCTGAACCTGAAACATAAAATGAA
TGCAATTGTTGTTGTTAACTTGTTTATTGCAGCTTATAATGGTTACAAATAAAGCAATAGCATCACAAAT
TTCACAAATAAAGCATTTTTTTCACTGCATTCTAGTTGTGGTTTGTCCAAACTCATCAATGTATCTTAAG
GCGTAAATTGTAAGCGTTAATATTTTGTTAAAATTCGCGTTAAATTTTTGTTAAATCAGCTCATTTTTTA
ACCAATAGGCCGAAATCGGCAAAATCCCTTATAAATCAAAAGAATAGACCGAGATAGGGT
[37 nt withheld, positions 2091-2127]
AAAGAACGTGGACTCCAACGTCAAAGG
[49 nt withheld, positions 2155-2203]
T
[91 nt withheld, positions 2205-2295]
G
[124 nt withheld, positions 2297-2420]
CAGGTGGCACTTTTCGGGGAAATGTGCGCGGAACCCCTATTTGTTTATTTTTCTAAATACATTCAAATAT
GTATCCGCTCATGAGACAATAACCCTGATAAATGCTTCAATAATATTGAAAAAGGAAGAGTCCTGAGGCG
GAAAGAACCAGCTGTGGAATGTGTGTCAGTTAGGGTGTGGAAAGTCCCCAGGCTCCCCAGCAGGCAGAAG
TATGCAAAGCATGCATCTCAATTAGTCAGCAACCAGGTGTGGAAAGTCCCCAGGCTCCCCAGCAGGCAGA
AGTATGCAAAGCATGCATCTCAATTAGTCAGCAACCATAGTCCCGCCCCTAACTCCGCCCATCCCGCCCC
TAACTCCGCCCAGTTCCGCCCATTCTCCGCCCCATGGCTGACTAATTTTTTTTATTTATGCAGAGGCCGA
GGCCGCCTCGGCCTCTGAGCTATTCCAGAAGTAGTGAGGAGGCTTTTTTGGAGGCCTAGGCTTTTGCAAA
GATCGATCAAGAGACAGGATGAGGATCGTTTCGCATGATTGAACAAGATGGATTGCACGCAGGTTCTCCG
GCCGCTTGGGTGGAGAGGCTATTCGGCTATGACTGGGCACAACAGACAATCGGCTGCTCTGATGCCGCCG
TGTTCCGGCTGTCAGCGCAGGGGCGCCCGGTTCTTTTTGTCAAGACCGACCTGTCCGGTGCCCTGAATGA
ACTGCAAGACGAGGCAGCGCGGCTATCGTGGCTGGCCACGACGGGCGTTCCTTGCGCAGCTGTGCTCGAC
GTTGTCACTGAAGCGGGAAGGGACTGGCTGCTATTGGGCGAAGTGCCGGGGCAGGATCTCCTGTCATCTC
ACCTTGCTCCTGCCGAGAAAGTATCCATCATGGCTGATGCAATGCGGCGGCTGCATACGCTTGATCCGGC
TACCTGCCCATTCGACCACCAAGCGAAACATCGCATCGAGCGAGCACGTACTCGGATGGAAGCCGGTCTT
GTCGATCAGGATGATCTGGACGAAGAGCATCAGGGGCTCGCGCCAGCCGAACTGTTCGCCAGGCTCAAGG
CGAGCATGCCCGACGGCGAGGATCTCGTCGTGACCCATGGCGATGCCTGCTTGCCGAATATCATGGTGGA
AAATGGCCGCTTTTCTGGATTCATCGACTGTGGCCGGCTGGGTGTGGCGGACCGCTATCAGGACATAGCG
TTGGCTACCCGTGATATTGCTGAAGAGCTTGGCGGCGAATGGGCTGACCGCTTCCTCGTGCTTTACGGTA
TCGCCGCTCCCGATTCGCAGCGCATCGCCTTCTATCGCCTTCTTGACGAGTTCTTCTGAGCGGGACTCTG
GGGTTCGAAATGACCGACCAAGCGACGCCCAACCTGCCATCACGAGATTTCGATTCCACCGCCGCCTTCT
ATGAAAGGTTGGGCTTCGGAATCGTTTTCCGGGACGCCGGCTGGATGATCCTCCAGCGCGGGGATCTCAT
GCTGGAGTTCTTCGCCCACCCTAGGGGGAGGCTAACTGAAACACGGAAGGAGACAATACCGGAAGGAACC
CGCGCTATGACGGCAATAAAAAGACAGAATAAAACGCACGGTGTTGGGTCGTTTGTTCATAAACGCGGGG
TTCGGTCCCAGGGCTGGCACTCTGTCGATACCCCACCGAGACCCCATTGGGGCCAATACGCCCGCGTTTC
TTCCTTTTCCCCACCCCACCCCCCAAGTTCGGGTGAAGGCCCAGGGCTCGCAGCCAACGTCGGGGCGGCA
GGCCCTGCCATAGCCTCAGGTTACTCATATATACTTTAGATTGATTTAAAACTTCATTTTTAATTTAAAA
GGATCTAGGTGAAGATCCTTTTTGATAATCTCATGACCAAAATCCCTTAACGTGAGTTTTCGTTCCACTG
AGCGTCAGACCCCGTAGAAAAGATCAAAGGATCTTCTTGAGATCCTTTTTTTCTGCGCGTAATCTGCTGC
TTGCAAACAAAAAAACCACCGCTACCAGCGGTGGTTTGTTTGCCGGATCAAGAGCTACCAACTCTTTTTC
CGAAGGTAACTGGCTTCAGCAGAGCGCAGATACCAAATACTGTTCTTCTAGTGTAGCCGTAGTTAGGCCA
CCACTTCAAGAACTCTGTAGCACCGCCTACATACCTCGCTCTGCTAATCCTGTTACCAGTGGCTGCTGCC
AGTGGCGATAAGTCGTGTCTTACCGGGTTGGACTCAAGACGATAGTTACCGGATAAGGCGCAGCGGTCGG
GCTGAACGGGGGGTTCGTGCACACAGCCCAGCTTGGAGCGAACGACCTACACCGAACTGAGATACCTACA
GCGTGAGCTATGAGAAAGCGCCACGCTTCCCGAAGGGAGAAAGGCGGACAGGTATCCGGTAAGCGGCAGG
GTCGGAACAGGAGAGCGCACGAGGGAGCTTCCAGGGGGAAACGCCTGGTATCTTTATAGTCCTGTCGGGT
TTCGCCACCTCTGACTTGAGCGTCGATTTTTGTGATGCTCGTCAGGGGGGCGGAGCCTATGGAAAAACGC
CAGCAACGCGGCCTTTTTACGGTTCCTGGCCTTTTGCTGGCCTTTTGCTCACATGTTCTTTCCTGCGTTA
TCCCCTGATTCTGTGGATAACCGTATT
